>Addgene plasmid #55775 | msEGFP-PACR_pRSETB | depositor partial sequence | sequence record 86506 | msEGFP-PACR
ATGGTGAGCAAGGGCGAGGAGCTGTTCACCGGGGTGGTGCCCATCCTGGTCGAGCTGGACGGCGACGTAA
ACGGCCACAAGTTCAGCGTGTCCGGCGAGGGCGAGGGCGATGCCACCTACGGCAAGCTGACCCTGAAGTT
CATCTGCACCACCGGCAAGCTGCCCGTGCCCTGGCCCACCCTCGTGACCACCCTGACCTACGGCGTGCAG
TGCTTCAGCCGCTACCCCGACCACATGAAGCAGCACGACTTCTTCAAGTCCGCCATGCCCGAAGGCTACG
TCCAGGAGCGCACCATCTTCTTCAAGGACGACGGCAACTACAAGACCCGCGCCGAGGTGAAGTTCGAGGG
CGACACCCTGGTGAACCGCATCGAGCTGAAGGGCATCGACTTCAAGGAGGACGGCAACATCCTGGGGCAC
AAGCTGGAGTACAACTACAACAGCCACAACGTCTATATCACCGCCGACAAGCAGAAGAACGGCATCAAGG
CCAACTTCAAGATCCGCCACAACATCGAGGACGGCGGCGTGCAGCTCGCCGACCACTACCAGCAGAACAC
CCCCATCGGCGACGGCCCCGTGCTGCTGCCCGACAACCACTACCTGAGCACCCAGTCCAAGCTGAGCAAA
GACCCCAACGAGAAGCGCGATCACATGGTCCTGCTGGAGTTCGTGACCGCCGCCGGGATCACTCTCGGCA
TGGACGAGCTGTACAAGCGCATGCATGACCAACTGACAGAAGAGCAGATTGCAGAGTTCAAAGAAGCCTT
CTCATTATTCGACAAGGATGGGGACGGCACCATCACCACAAAGGAACTTGGCACCGTTATGAGGTCGCTT
GGACTCGAGCTGGCCACCACTCTAGAGCGCATCGAGAAGAACTTCGTGATCACCGACCCCCGCCTGCCCG
ACAACCCCATCATCTTCGCCTCCGACTCCTTCCTGCAGCTGACCGAGTACTCCCGCGAGGAGATCCTGGG
CCGCAACTGCCGCTTCCTGCAGGGCCCCGAGACCGACCGCGCCACCGTGCGCAAGATCCGCGACGCCATC
GACAACCAGACCGAGGTGACCGTGCAGCTGATCAACTACACCAAGTCCGGCAAGAAGTTCTGGAACCTGT
TCCACCTGCAGCCCATGCGCGACCAGAAGGGCGACGTGCAGTACTTCATCGGCGTGCAGCTGGACGGCAC
CGAGCACGTGCGCGACGCCGCCGAGCGCGAGGGCGTGATGCTGATCAAGAAGACCGCCGAGAACATCGAC
GAGGCCGCCAAGGAGCTGCCCGACGCCAACCTGCGCCCCGAAGATCTGTGGGCCAACCACGGTACCCAAA
ACCCAACGGAAGCAGAATTGCAGGATATGATCAATGAAGTCGATGCTGATGGCAATGGAACGATTTACTT
TCCTGAATTTCTTACTATGATGGCTAGAAAAATGAAGGACACAGACAGCGAAGAGGAAATCCGAGAAGCA
TTCCGTGTTTTTGACAAGGATGGGAACGGCTACATCAGCGCTGCTGAATTACGTCACGTCATGACAAACC
TCGGGGAGAAGTTAACAGATGAAGAAGTTGATGAAATGATAAGGGAAGCAGATATCGATGGTGATGGCCA
AGTAAACTATGAAGAGTTTGTACAAATGATGACAGCAAAGGGGGGAGGTGGCTCCAAGAGGCGCTGGAAG
AAAAACTTCATTGCCGTCAGCGCTGCCAACCGGTTCAAGAAGATCTCCAGCTCCGGGGCACTGGAGCTC
