>Addgene plasmid #55775 | msEGFP-PACR_pRSETB | addgene partial sequence | sequence record 91107 | EGFP-C 5'-CATGGTCCTGCTGGAGTTCGTG-3'
GCGCATGCATGACCAACTGACAGAAGAGCAGATTGCAGAGTTCAAAGAAGCCTTCTCATTATTCGACAAG
GATGGGGACGGCACCATCACCACAAAGGAACTTGGCACCGTTATGAGGTCGCTTGGACTCGAGCTGGCCA
CCACTCTAGAGCGCATCGAGAAGAACTTCGTGATCACCGACCCCCGCCTGCCCGACAACCCCATCATCTT
CGCCTCCGACTCCTTCCTGCAGCTGACCGAGTACTCCCGCGAGGAGATCCTGGGCCGCAACTGCCGCTTC
CTGCAGGGCCCCGAGACCGACCGCGCCACCGTGCGCAAGATCCGCGACGCCATCGACAACCAGACCGAGG
TGACCGTGCAGCTGATCAACTACACCAAGTCCGGCAAGAAGTTCTGGAACCTGTTCCACCTGCAGCCCAT
GCGCGACCAGAAGGGCGACGTGCAGTACTTCATCGGCGTGCAGCTGGACGGCACCGAGCACGTGCGCGAC
GCCGCCGAGCGCGAGGGCGTGATGCTGATCAAGAAGACCGCCGAGAACATCGACGAGGCCGCCAAGGAGC
TGCCCGACGCCAACCTGCGCCCCGAAGATCTGTGGGCCAACCACGGTACCCAAAACCCAACGGAAGCAGA
ATTGCAGGATATGATCAATGAAGTCGATGCTGATGGCAATGGAACGATTTACTTTCCTGAATTTCTTACT
ATGATGGCTAGAAAAATGAAGGACACAGACAGCGAAGAGGAAATCCGAGAAGCATTCCGTGTTTTTGACA
AGGATGGGAACGGCTACATCAGCGCTGCTGAATTACGTCACGTCATGACAAACCTCGGG
