>Addgene plasmid #55775 | msEGFP-PACR_pRSETB | addgene partial sequence | sequence record 91109 | T7 5'-TAATACGACTCACTATAGGG-3'
ACTTTAAGAAGGAGATATACATATGCGGGGTTCTCATCATCATCATCATCATGGTATGGCTAGCATGACT
GGTGGACAGCAAATGGGTCGGGATCTGTACGACGATGACGATAAGGATCCCACCATGGTGAGCAAGGGCG
AGGAGCTGTTCACCGGGGTGGTGCCCATCCTGGTCGAGCTGGACGGCGACGTAAACGGCCACAAGTTCAG
CGTGTCCGGCGAGGGCGAGGGCGATGCCACCTACGGCAAGCTGACCCTGAAGTTCATCTGCACCACCGGC
AAGCTGCCCGTGCCCTGGCCCACCCTCGTGACCACCCTGACCTACGGCGTGCAGTGCTTCAGCCGCTACC
CCGACCACATGAAGCAGCACGACTTCTTCAAGTCCGCCATGCCCGAAGGCTACGTCCAGGAGCGCACCAT
CTTCTTCAAGGACGACGGCAACTACAAGACCCGCGCCGAGGTGAAGTTCGAGGGCGACACCCTGGTGAAC
CGCATCGAGCTGAAGGGCATCGACTTCAAGGAGGACGGCAACATCCTGGGGCACAAGCTGGAGTACAACT
ACAACAGCCACAACGTCTATATCACCGCCGACAAGCAGAAGAACGGCATCAAGGCCAACTTCAAGATCCG
CCACAACATCGAGGACGGCGGCGTGCAGCTCGCCGACCACTACCAGCAGAACACCCCCATCGGCGACGGC
CCCGTGCTGCTGCCCGACAACCACTACCTGAGCACCCAGTCCAAGCTGAGCAAAGACCCCAACGAGAAGC
GCGATCACATGGTCCTGCTGGAGTTCGTGACCGCCGCCGGGATCACTCTCGGCATGGACGAGCTGTACAA
GCGCATGCATGAC
