>Addgene plasmid #55775 | msEGFP-PACR_pRSETB | addgene partial sequence | sequence record 91111 | T7term 5'-GCTAGTTATTGCTCAGCGG-3'
CAGCCGGATCAAGCTTCGAATTCTTAGAGCTCCAGTGCCCCGGAGCTGGAGATCTTCTTGAACCGGTTGG
CAGCGCTGACGGCAATGAAGTTTTTCTTCCAGCGCCTCTTGGAGCCACCTCCCCCCTTTGCTGTCATCAT
TTGTACAAACTCTTCATAGTTTACTTGGCCATCACCATCGATATCTGCTTCCCTTATCATTTCATCAACT
TCTTCATCTGTTAACTTCTCCCCGAGGTTTGTCATGACGTGACGTAATTCAGCAGCGCTGATGTAGCCGT
TCCCATCCTTGTCAAAAACACGGAATGCTTCTCGGATTTCCTCTTCGCTGTCTGTGTCCTTCATTTTTCT
AGCCATCATAGTAAGAAATTCAGGAAAGTAAATCGTTCCATTGCCATCAGCATCGACTTCATTGATCATA
TCCTGCAATTCTGCTTCCGTTGGGTTTTGGGTACCGTGGTTGGCCCACAGATCTTCGGGGCGCAGGTTGG
CGTCGGGCAGCTCCTTGGCGGCCTCGTCGATGTTCTCGGCGGTCTTCTTGATCAGCATCACGCCCTCGCG
CTCGGCGGCGTCGCGCACGTGCTCGGTGCCGTCCAGCTGCACGCCGATGAAGTACTGCACGTCGCCCTTC
TGGTCGCGCATGGGCTGCAGGTGGAACAGGTTCCAGAACTTCTTGCCGGACTTGGTGTAGTTGATCAGCT
GCACGGTCACCTCGGTCTGGTTGTCGATGGCGTCGCGGATCTTGCGCACGGTGGCGCGGTCGGTCTCGGG
GCCCTGCAGGAAGCGGCAGTTGCGGCCCAGGATCTCCTCGCGGGAGTACTCGGTCAGCTGCAGGAAGGAG
TCGGA
