[The description below was written by a language model from this plasmid's Addgene catalogue record.]
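Description:
msEGFP-PACR_pRSETB is a bacterial expression plasmid built on the commercial pRSETB backbone. It is a high-copy vector maintained in E. coli under ampicillin selection. The record lists a total size of about 4.6 kb, with both the backbone and the insert given as roughly 1.7 kb. These figures do not add up to the stated total, so the individual sizes should be treated with caution. No feature table accompanies the entry, so elements such as the replication origin, ribosome binding site and terminator are not itemised. The use of a T7 terminator sequencing primer is consistent with the standard T7 expression cassette of this vector family.

The payload is PACR, a synthetic gene described as a genetically encoded caged Ca2+. The associated publication title characterises it as a Ca2+-releasing molecular tool for optical control of Ca2+ concentration in live specimens. The record does not describe the domain composition of PACR. The coding sequence was inserted between BamHI and EcoRI sites, both of which are retained, and it is transcribed from a T7 promoter. Expression therefore requires a host strain that supplies T7 RNA polymerase. The DH5alpha strain listed in the record serves for propagation only.

Two elements are fused at the N terminus. A 6xHis tag allows purification by immobilised metal affinity chromatography. msEGFP, a green fluorescent protein variant, gives the fusion a fluorescent label for detecting or quantifying the protein. The construct is suited to producing recombinant, fluorescently tagged PACR in bacteria, most plausibly for purification and in vitro characterisation, although the record does not state specific applications beyond its role as caged Ca2+.
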