Addgene plasmid #55775: msEGFP-PACR_pRSETB
Purpose: Genetically encoded caged Ca2+
Depositing lab: Takeharu Nagai. Depositing organization: The University of Osaka. Publication: Optical control of the ca(2+) concentration in a live specimen with a genetically encoded ca(2+)-releasing molecular tool. Fukuda N, Matsuda T, Nagai T. ACS Chem Biol. 2014 May 16;9(5):1197-203. doi: 10.1021/cb400849n. Epub 2014 Mar 24. PubMed 24625002.
Backbone
  Vector backbone: pRSETB
  Backbone manufacturer: Invitrogen
  Backbone size w/o insert (bp): 1700
  Total vector size (bp): 4600
  Vector type: Bacterial Expression
Growth in bacteria
  Bacterial resistance: Ampicillin, 100 μg/mL
  Growth temperature: 37°C
  Growth strain: DH5alpha
  Copy number: High Copy
Gene/Insert
  Gene/Insert name: PACR
  Species: Synthetic
  Insert size (bp): 1700
  Promoter: T7 promoter
  Tag / fusion protein: 6xHis (N terminal on insert); msEGFP (N terminal on insert)
  Cloning method: Restriction Enzyme; 5′ cloning site BamHI (not destroyed); 3′ cloning site EcoRI (not destroyed)
  Sequencing primers: 5′ T7; 3′ T7 terminal
Terms and licenses: Academic/Nonprofit Terms; Industry Terms: Not Available to Industry
How to cite: msEGFP-PACR_pRSETB was a gift from Takeharu Nagai (Addgene plasmid # 55775 ; http://n2t.net/addgene:55775 ; RRID:Addgene_55775)
